>Addgene plasmid #219317 | SFFV-ARNTL2-Brd 393 | addgene full sequence | sequence record 449063 | Addgene NGS Result
ATTTATGCAGAGGCCGAGGCCGCCTCGGCCTCTGAGCTATTCCAGAAGTAGTGAGGAGGCTTTTTTGGAG
GCCTAGGGACGTACCCAATTCGCCCTATAGTGAGTCGTATTACGCGCGCTCACTGGCCGTCGTTTTACAA
CGTCGTGACTGGGAAAACCCTGGCGTTACCCAACTTAATCGCCTTGCAGCACATCCCCCTTTCGCCAGCT
GGCGTAATAGCGAAGAGGCCCGCACCGATCGCCCTTCCCAACAGTTGCGCAGCCTGAATGGCGAATGGG
[124 nt withheld, positions 280-403]
C
[91 nt withheld, positions 405-495]
A
[49 nt withheld, positions 497-545]
CCTTTGACGTTGGAGTCCACGTTCTTT
[37 nt withheld, positions 573-609]
ACCCTATCTCGGTCTATTCTTTTGATTTATAAGGGATTTTGCCGATTTCGGCCTATTGGTTAAAAAATGA
GCTGATTTAACAAAAATTTAACGCGAATTTTAACAAAATATTAACGCTTACAATTTAGGTGGCACTTTTC
GGGGAAATGTGCGCGGAACCCCTATTTGTTTATTTTTCTAAATACATTCAAATATGTATCCGCTCATGAG
ACAATAACCCTGATAAATGCTTCAATAATATTGAAAAAGGAAGAGTATGAGTATTCAACATTTCCGTGTC
GCCCTTATTCCCTTTTTTGCGGCATTTTGCCTTCCTGTTTTTGCTCACCCAGAAACGCTGGTGAAAGTAA
AAGATGCTGAAGATCAGTTGGGTGCACGAGTGGGTTACATCGAACTGGATCTCAACAGCGGTAAGATCCT
TGAGAGTTTTCGCCCCGAAGAACGTTTTCCAATGATGAGCACTTTTAAAGTTCTGCTATGTGGCGCGGTA
TTATCCCGTATTGACGCCGGGCAAGAGCAACTCGGTCGCCGCATACACTATTCTCAGAATGACTTGGTTG
AGTACTCACCAGTCACAGAAAAGCATCTTACGGATGGCATGACAGTAAGAGAATTATGCAGTGCTGCCAT
AACCATGAGTGATAACACTGCGGCCAACTTACTTCTGACAACGATCGGAGGACCGAAGGAGCTAACCGCT
TTTTTGCACAACATGGGGGATCATGTAACTCGCCTTGATCGTTGGGAACCGGAGCTGAATGAAGCCATAC
CAAACGACGAGCGTGACACCACGATGCCTGTAGCAATGGCAACAACGTTGCGCAAACTATTAACTGGCGA
ACTACTTACTCTAGCTTCCCGGCAACAATTAATAGACTGGATGGAGGCGGATAAAGTTGCAGGACCACTT
CTGCGCTCGGCCCTTCCGGCTGGCTGGTTTATTGCTGATAAATCTGGAGCCGGTGAGCGTGGGTCTCGCG
GTATCATTGCAGCACTGGGGCCAGATGGTAAGCCCTCCCGTATCGTAGTTATCTACACGACGGGGAGTCA
GGCAACTATGGATGAACGAAATAGACAGATCGCTGAGATAGGTGCCTCACTGATTAAGCATTGGTAACTG
TCAGACCAAGTTTACTCATATATACTTTAGATTGATTTAAAACTTCATTTTTAATTTAAAAGGATCTAGG
TGAAGATCCTTTTTGATAATCTCATGACCAAAATCCCTTAACGTGAGTTTTCGTTCCACTGAGCGTCAGA
CCCCGTAGAAAAGATCAAAGGATCTTCTTGAGATCCTTTTTTTCTGCGCGTAATCTGCTGCTTGCAAACA
AAAAAACCACCGCTACCAGCGGTGGTTTGTTTGCCGGATCAAGAGCTACCAACTCTTTTTCCGAAGGTAA
CTGGCTTCAGCAGAGCGCAGATACCAAATACTGTTCTTCTAGTGTAGCCGTAGTTAGGCCACCACTTCAA
GAACTCTGTAGCACCGCCTACATACCTCGCTCTGCTAATCCTGTTACCAGTGGCTGCTGCCAGTGGCGAT
AAGTCGTGTCTTACCGGGTTGGACTCAAGACGATAGTTACCGGATAAGGCGCAGCGGTCGGGCTGAACGG
GGGGTTCGTGCACACAGCCCAGCTTGGAGCGAACGACCTACACCGAACTGAGATACCTACAGCGTGAGCT
ATGAGAAAGCGCCACGCTTCCCGAAGGGAGAAAGGCGGACAGGTATCCGGTAAGCGGCAGGGTCGGAACA
GGAGAGCGCACGAGGGAGCTTCCAGGGGGAAACGCCTGGTATCTTTATAGTCCTGTCGGGTTTCGCCACC
TCTGACTTGAGCGTCGATTTTTGTGATGCTCGTCAGGGGGGCGGAGCCTATGGAAAAACGCCAGCAACGC
GGCCTTTTTACGGTTCCTGGCCTTTTGCTGGCCTTTTGCTCACATGTTCTTTCCTGCGTTATCCCCTGAT
TCTGTGGATAACCGTATTACCGCCTTTGAGTGAGCTGATACCGCTCGCCGCAGCCGAACGACCGAGCGCA
GCGAGTCAGTGAGCGAGGAAGCGGAAGAGCGCCCAATACGCAAACCGCCTCTCCCCGCGCGTTGGCCGAT
TCATTAATGCAGCTGGCACGACAGGTTTCCCGACTGGAAAGCGGGCAGTGAGCGCAACGCAATTAATGTG
AGTTAGCTCACTCATTAGGCACCCCAGGCTTTACACTTTATGCTTCCGGCTCGTATGTTGTGTGGAATTG
TGAGCGGATAACAATTTCACACAGGAAACAGCTATGACCATGATTACGCCAAGCGCGCAATTAACCCTCA
CTAAAGGGAACAAAAGCTGGAGCTGCAAGCTTAATGTAGTCTTATGCAATACTCTTGTAGTCTTGCAACA
TGGTAACGATGAGTTAGCAACATGCCTTACAAGGAGAGAAAAAGCACCGTGCATGCCGATTGGTGGAAGT
AAGGTGGTACGATCGTGCCTTATTAGGAAGGCAACAGACGGGTCTGACATGGATTGGACGAACCACTGAA
TTGCCGCATTGCAGAGATATTGTATTTAAGTGCCTAGCTCGATACATAAACGGGTCTCTCTGGTTAGACC
AGATCTGAGCCTGGGAGCTCTCTGGCTAACTAGGGAACCCACTGCTTAAGCCTCAATAAAGCTTGCCTTG
AGTGCTTCAAGTAGTGTGTGCCCGTCTGTTGTGTGACTCTGGTAACTAGAGATCCCTCAGACCCTTTTAG
TCAGTGTGGAAAATCTCTAGCAGTGGCGCCCGAACAGGGACTTGAAAGCGAAAGGGAAACCAGAGGAGCT
CTCTCGACGCAGGACTCGGCTTGCTGAAGCGCGCACGGCAAGAGGCGAGGGGCGGCGACTGGTGAGTACG
CCAAAAATTTTGACTAGCGGAGGCTAGAAGGAGAGAGATGGGTGCGAGAGCGTCAGTATTAAGCGGGGGA
GAATTAGATCGCGATGGGAAAAAATTCGGTTAAGGCCAGGGGGAAAGAAAAAATATAAATTAAAACATAT
AGTATGGGCAAGCAGGGAGCTAGAACGATTCGCAGTTAATCCTGGCCTGTTAGAAACATCAGAAGGCTGT
AGACAAATACTGGGACAGCTACAACCATCCCTTCAGACAGGATCAGAAGAACTTAGATCATTATATAATA
CAGTAGCAACCCTCTATTGTGTGCATCAAAGGATAGAGATAAAAGACACCAAGGAAGCTTTAGACAAGAT
AGAGGAAGAGCAAAACAAAAGTAAGACCACCGCACAGCAAGCGGCCGCTGATCTTCAGACCTGGAGGAGG
AGATATGAGGGACAATTGGAGAAGTGAATTATATAAATATAAAGTAGTAAAAATTGAACCATTAGGAGTA
GCACCCACCAAGGCAAAGAGAAGAGTGGTGCAGAGAGAAAAAAGAGCAGTGGGAATAGGAGCTTTGTTCC
TTGGGTTCTTGGGAGCAGCAGGAAGCACTATGGGCGCAGCGTCAATGACGCTGACGGTACAGGCCAGACA
ATTATTGTCTGGTATAGTGCAGCAGCAGAACAATTTGCTGAGGGCTATTGAGGCGCAACAGCATCTGTTG
CAACTCACAGTCTGGGGCATCAAGCAGCTCCAGGCAAGAATCCTGGCTGTGGAAAGATACCTAAAGGATC
AACAGCTCCTGGGGATTTGGGGTTGCTCTGGAAAACTCATTTGCACCACTGCTGTGCCTTGGAATGCTAG
TTGGAGTAATAAATCTCTGGAACAGATTTGGAATCACACGACCTGGATGGAGTGGGACAGAGAAATTAAC
AATTACACAAGCTTAATACACTCCTTAATTGAAGAATCGCAAAACCAGCAAGAAAAGAATGAACAAGAAT
TATTGGAATTAGATAAATGGGCAAGTTTGTGGAATTGGTTTAACATAACAAATTGGCTGTGGTATATAAA
ATTATTCATAATGATAGTAGGAGGCTTGGTAGGTTTAAGAATAGTTTTTGCTGTACTTTCTATAGTGAAT
AGAGTTAGGCAGGGATATTCACCATTATCGTTTCAGACCCACCTCCCAACCCCGAGGGGACCCGACAGGC
CCGAAGGAATAGAAGAAGAAGGTGGAGAGAGAGACAGAGACAGATCCATTCGATTAGTGAACGGATCTCG
ACGGTATCGGTTAACTTTTAAAAGAAAAGGGGGGATTGGGGGGTACAGTGCAGGGGAAAGAATAGTAGAC
ATAATAGCAACAGACATACAAACTAAAGAATTACAAAAACAAATTACAAAAATTCAAAATTTTATCGATC
ACGAGACTAGCCTCGAGCTGGCTGCAGTAACGCCATTTTGCAAGGCATGGAAAAATACCAAACCAAGAAT
AGAGAAGTTCAGATCAAGGGCGGGTACATGAAAATAGCTAACGTTGGGCCAAACAGGATATCTGCGGTGA
GCAGTTTCGGCCCCGGCCCGGGGCCAAGAACAGATGGTCACCGCAGTTTCGGCCCCGGCCCGAGGCCAAG
AACAGATGGTCCCCAGATATGGCCCAACCCTCAGCAGTTTCTTAAGACCCATCAGATGTTTCCAGGCTCC
CCCAAGGACCTGAAATGACCCTGCGCCTTATTTGAATTAACCAATCAGCCTGCTTCTCGCTTCTGTTCGC
GCGCTTCTGCTTCCCGAGCTCTATAAAAGAGCTCACAACCCCTCACTCGGCGCGCCAGTCCTCCGACAGA
CTGAGTCGGCCGGTCGAATCAAGCTTATCGATACCGTCGACGGATCCGCTAGCCCGCGGTTCGAAATGGC
GGCGGAAGAGGAGGCTGCGGCGGGAGGTGAGGTTGCCGGTGGCGAGGCGACGGCCCCAGGTAAAGTGTTG
AGAGAGGAGAACCAGTGCATTGCTCCTGTGGTTTCCAGCCGCGTGAGTCCAGGGACAAGACCAACAGCTA
TGGGGTCTTTCAGCTCACACATGACAGAGTTTCCACGAAAACGCAAAGGAAGTGATTCAGACCCATCCCA
AGAAGCTCATAGCCAAACTGAAAAGCGGAGGAGAGATAAAATGAATAACCTGATTGAAGAACTGTCTGCA
ATGATCCCTCAGTGCAACCCCATGGCGCGTAAACTGGACAAACTTACAGTTTTAAGAATGGCTGTTCAAC
ACTTGAGATCTTTAAAAGGCTTGACAAATTCTTATGTGGGAAGTAATTATAGACCATCATTTCTTCAGGA
TAATGAGCTCAGACATTTAATCCTTAAGACTGCAGAAGGCTTCTTATTTGTGGTTGGATGTGAAAGAGGA
AAAATTCTCTTCGTTTCTAAGTCAGTCTCCAAAATACTTAATTATGATCAGGCTAGTTTGACTGGACAAA
GCTTATTTGACTTCTTACATCCAAAAGATGTTGCCAAAGTAAAGGAACAACTTTCTTCTTTTGATATTTC
ACCAAGAGAAAAGCTAATAGATGCCAAAACTGGTTTGCAAGTTCACAGTAATCTCCACGCTGGAAGGACA
CGTGTGTATTCTGGCTCAAGACGATCTTTTTTCTGTCGGATAAAGAGTTGTAAAATCTCTGTCAAAGAAG
AGCATGGATGCTTACCCAACTCAAAGAAGAAAGAGCACAGAAAATTCTATACTATCCATTGCACTGGTTA
CTTGAGAAGCTGGCCTCCAAATATTGTTGGAATGGAAGAAGAAAGGAACAGTAAGAAAGACAACAGTAAT
TTTACCTGCCTTGTGGCCATTGGAAGATTACAGCCATATATTGTTCCACAGAACAGTGGAGAGATTAATG
TGAAACCAACTGAATTTATAACCCGGTTTGCAGTGAATGGAAAATTTGTCTATGTAGATCAAAGGGCAAC
AGCGATTTTAGGATATCTGCCTCAGGAACTTTTGGGAACTTCTTGTTATGAATATTTTCATCAAGATGAC
CACAATAATTTGACTGACAAGCACAAAGCAGTTCTACAGAGTAAGGAGAAAATACTTACAGATTCCTACA
AATTCAGAGCAAAAGATGGCTCTTTTGTAACTTTAAAAAGCCAATGGTTTAGTTTCACAAATCCTTGGAC
AAAAGAACTGGAATATATTGTATCTGTCAACACTTTAGTTTTGGGACATAGTGAGCCTGGAGAAGCATCA
TTTTTACCTTGTAGCTCTCAATCATCAGAAGAATCCTCTAGACAGTCCTGTATGAGTGTACCTGGAATGT
CTACTGGAACAGTACTTGGTGCTGGTAGTATTGGAACAGATATTGCAAATGAAATTCTGGATTTACAGAG
GTTACAGTCTTCTTCATACCTTGATGATTCGAGTCCAACAGGTTTAATGAAAGATACTCATACTGTAAAC
TGCAGGAGTATGTCAAATAAGGAGTTGTTTCCACCAAGTCCTTCTGAAATGGGGGAGCTAGAGGCTACCA
GGCAAAACCAGAGTACTGTTGCTGTCCACAGCCATGAGCCACTCCTCAGTGATGGTGCACAGTTGGATTT
CGATGCCCTATGTGACAATGATGACACAGCCATGGCTGCATTTATGAATTACTTAGAAGCAGAGGGGGGC
CTGGGAGACCCTGGGGACTTCAGTGACATCCAGTGGACCCTCTAGACCGGTCGGATCCCCCGGGCTGCAG
GAATTCGAGCATCTTACCGCCATTTATTCCCATATTTGTTCTGTTTTTCTTGATTTGGGTATACATTTAA
ATGTTAATAAAACAAAATGGTGGGGCAATCATTTACATTTTTAGGGATATGTAATTACTAGTTCAGGTGT
ATTGCCACAAGACAAACATGTTAAGAAACTTTCCCGTTATTTACGCTCTGTTCCTGTTAATCAACCTCTG
GATTACAAAATTTGTGAAAGATTGACTGATATTCTTAACTATGTTGCTCCTTTTACGCTGTGTGGATATG
CTGCTTTAATGCCTCTGTATCATGCTATTGCTTCCCGTACGGCTTTCGTTTTCTCCTCCTTGTATAAATC
CTGGTTGCTGTCTCTTTATGAGGAGTTGTGGCCCGTTGTCCGTCAACGTGGCGTGGTGTGCTCTGTGTTT
GCTGACGCAACCCCCACTGGCTGGGGCATTGCCACCACCTGTCAACTCCTTTCTGGGACTTTCGCTTTCC
CCCTCCCGATCGCCACGGCAGAACTCATCGCCGCCTGCCTTGCCCGCTGCTGGACAGGGGCTAGGTTGCT
GGGCACTGATAATTCCGTGGTGTTGTCGGGGAAGCTGACGTCCTTTGCAATTCGATATCAAGCTGTACCT
TCTAGATGTACAGGCTATTCAGCGCTTCTAGACCAATGACTTACAAGGCAGCTGTAGATCTTAGCCACTT
TTTAAAAGAAAAGGGGGGACTGGAAGGGCTAATTCACTCCCAACGAAGACAAGATCTGCTTTTTGCTTGT
ACTGGGTCTCTCTGGTTAGACCAGATCTGAGCCTGGGAGCTCTCTGGCTAACTAGGGAACCCACTGCTTA
AGCCTCAATAAAGCTTGCCTTGAGTGCTTCAAGTAGTGTGTGCCCGTCTGTTGTGTGACTCTGGTAACTA
GAGATCCCTCAGACCCTTTTAGTCAGTGTGGAAAATCTCTAGCAGTAGTAGTTCATGTCATCTTATTATT
CAGTATTTATAACTTGCAAAGAAATGAATATCAGAGAGTGAGAGGAACTTGTTTATTGCAGCTTATAATG
GTTACAAATAAAGCAATAGCATCACAAATTTCACAAATAAAGCATTTTTTTCACTGCATTCTAGTTGTGG
TTTGTCCAAACTCATCAATGTATCTTATCATGTCTGGCTCTAGCTATCCCGCCCCTAACTCCGCCCATCC
CGCCCCTAACTCCGCCCAGTTCCGCCCATTCTCCGCCCCATGGCTGACTAATTTTTTTT
Features (pLannotate 1.2.2; 29 found; start..end, strand, type, name):
     94..112     -  promoter       T7 promoter: promoter for bacteriophage T7 RNA polymerase
    120..275     +  CDS            lacZα (fragment): LacZα fragment of β-galactosidase; lacZ fragment
    280..708     +  rep_origin     f1 ori (sequence partly withheld): f1 bacteriophage origin of replication; arrow indicates direction of (+) strand synthesis
    761..865     +  promoter       AmpR promoter: bla
    866..1726    +  CDS            AmpR: β-lactamase; bla; confers resistance to ampicillin, carbenicillin, and related antibiotics
   1897..2485    +  rep_origin     ori: high-copy-number ColE1/pMB1/pBR322/pUC origin of replication
   2668..2760    +  CDS            lacI (fragment): lac repressor; lacI; The lac repressor binds to the lac operator to inhibit transcription in E. coli. This inhibition can be relieved by adding lactose or isopropyl-β-D-thiogalactopyranoside (IPTG).
   2773..2794    +  protein_bind   CAP binding site: CAP binding activates transcription in the presence of cAMP. E. coli catabolite activator protein
   2809..2839    +  promoter       lac promoter: promoter for the E. coli lac operon
   2847..2863    +  protein_bind   lac operator: The lac repressor binds to the lac operator to inhibit transcription in E. coli. This inhibition can be relieved by adding lactose or isopropyl-β-D-thiogalactopyranoside (IPTG). lac repressor encoded by lacI
   2908..2926    +  promoter       T3 promoter: promoter for bacteriophage T3 RNA polymerase
   2954..3180    +  promoter       RSV promoter: Rous sarcoma virus enhancer/promoter
   3181..3361    +  LTR            5' LTR (truncated): truncated 5' long terminal repeat (LTR) from HIV-1
   3408..3533    +  misc_feature   HIV-1 Ψ: packaging signal of human immunodeficiency virus type 1
   3517..3880    +  CDS            HIV-1 gag (fragment): gag protein from human immunodeficiency virus 1; gag
   4026..4259    +  misc_feature   RRE: The Rev response element (RRE) of HIV-1 allows for Rev-dependent mRNA export from the nucleus to the cytoplasm.
   4636..4736    +  CDS            Rev (fragment): human immunodeficiency virus 1 (HIV-1) Rev protein; rev; enhances nuclear export of unspliced and incompletely spliced viral mRNAs
   4755..4872    +  misc_feature   cPPT/CTS: central polypurine tract and central termination sequence of HIV-1
   4906..5307    +  promoter       SFFV promoter: spleen focus-forming virus long terminal repeat (LTR) promoter
   5317..5340    +  misc_feature   MCS (fragment): pBluescript multiple cloning site
   5365..7161    +  CDS            ARNTL2 (fragment): BMAL2_HUMAN - Also known as BHLHE6, BMAL2, CLIF, MOP9, PASD9. Experimental evidence at protein level: Swiss-Prot protein existence level 1. Transcriptional activator which forms a core component of the circadian clock. The circadian clock, an internal time-keeping system, regulates various physiological processes through the generation of approximately 24 hour circadian rhythms in gene expression, which are translated into rhythms in metabolism and behavior. It is derived from the Latin roots 'circa' (about) and 'diem' (day) and acts as an important regulator of a wide array of physiological f
   7172..7197    +  misc_feature   MCS (fragment): pBluescript multiple cloning site
   7197..7256    +  CDS            S (fragment): HBSAG_WHV6 - Experimental evidence at transcript level: Swiss-Prot protein existence level 2. The middle envelope protein plays an important role in the budding of the virion. It is involved in the induction of budding in a nucleocapsid independent way. In this process the majority of envelope proteins bud to form subviral lipoprotein particles of 22 nm of diameter that do not contain a nucleocapsid (By similarity). From Woodchuck hepatitis B virus (isolate w64/pWS23) (WHV).
   7388..7791    +  misc_feature   WPRE: woodchuck hepatitis virus posttranscriptional regulatory element
   7849..7908    +  CDS            nef (fragment): NEF_HV1Z2 - Experimental evidence at protein level: Swiss-Prot protein existence level 1. Extracellular Nef protein targets CD4(+) T-lymphocytes for apoptosis by interacting with CXCR4 surface receptors. From Human immunodeficiency virus type 1 group M subtype D (isolate Z2/CDC-Z34) (HIV-1).
   7910..8143    +  LTR            3' LTR (ΔU3): self-inactivating 3' long terminal repeat (LTR) from HIV-1
   8215..8336    +  polyA_signal   SV40 poly(A) signal: SV40 polyadenylation signal
   8355..8376    +  rep_origin     SV40 ori (fragment): SV40 origin of replication
   8376..73      +  rep_origin     SV40 ori (across the origin): SV40 origin of replication
