[The description below was written by a language model from this plasmid's Addgene catalogue record and pLannotate feature annotations shown in this document.]
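Description:
SFFV-ARNTL2-Brd 393 is a lentiviral transfer plasmid built on the SFFV-MCS backbone that expresses the human transcription factor ARNTL2 (also called BMAL2, a bHLH-PAS activator of the circadian clock) together with an assigned DNA barcode. In bacteria it is maintained by a high-copy ColE1/pUC-type origin and selected with ampicillin through the AmpR (β-lactamase) gene. The backbone also carries pBluescript-derived remnants such as an f1 origin, lacZα and lac regulatory fragments, and T7 and T3 promoters.

The viral portion has a third-generation, self-inactivating layout. An RSV promoter drives a truncated HIV-1 5' LTR, followed by the Ψ packaging signal with a partial gag sequence, the Rev response element for Rev-dependent export of the genomic RNA, and the cPPT/CTS. The ΔU3 3' LTR at the other end silences LTR promoter activity after integration, and an SV40 polyadenylation signal and SV40 origin lie downstream. Inside this frame, the spleen focus-forming virus (SFFV) promoter drives the roughly 1.8 kb ARNTL2 coding sequence, cloned between retained restriction sites in the MCS. A WPRE follows to enhance transcript stability and expression.

According to the depositor, the barcode was inserted at an XbaI site after the WPRE, giving the order SFFV–TF–WPRE–barcode. The barcode is not annotated in the feature table, but that position would place it within the expressed transcript and the integrated provirus. No tag, reporter or mammalian selection marker is recorded. The plasmid belongs to a barcoded transcription factor collection made for combinatorial screening in immune cell reprogramming, where the barcode identifies which factor a transduced cell received.
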