Addgene plasmid #219317: SFFV-ARNTL2-Brd 393
Purpose: Transcription factor ARNTL2 with a specific barcode assigned.
Depositing lab: Filipe Pereira. Depositing organization: Center for Neuroscience and Cell Biology, University of Coimbra. Publication: A combinatorial transcription factor screening platform for immune cell reprogramming. Kurochkin I, Altman AR, Caiado I, Pertiga-Cabral D, Halitzki E, Minaeva M, Zimmermannova O, Henriques-Oliveira L, Klein D, Nair M, Oliveira D, Cajal LR, Knittel R, Feick C, Ringner M, Martin M, Cirovic B, Pires CF, Rosa FF, Sitnicka E, Theis FJ, Pereira CF. Cell Syst. 2026 Jan 21;17(1):101457. doi: 10.1016/j.cels.2025.101457. Epub 2026 Jan 14. PubMed 41539305.
Backbone
  Vector backbone: SFFV-MCS
  Backbone size w/o insert (bp): 6638
  Vector type: Lentiviral
Growth in bacteria
  Bacterial resistance: Ampicillin, 100 μg/mL
  Growth temperature: 37°C
  Growth strain: NEB Stable
  Copy number: High Copy
Gene/Insert
  Gene/Insert name: ARNTL2 (alt name: BMAL2)
  Species: H. sapiens (human)
  Insert size (bp): 1800
  Entrez Gene: BMAL2 (a.k.a. ARNTL2, CLIF, MOP9, PASD9, bHLHe6)
  Promoter: The spleen focus-forming virus (SFFV) promoter
  Cloning method: Restriction Enzyme; 5′ cloning site Bsp119I (not destroyed); 3′ cloning site BstHI (not destroyed)
Terms and licenses: Academic/Nonprofit Terms; Industry Terms: Not Available to Industry
Depositor comments: Barcode sequence cloned into XbaI restriction site. Design of plasmid is as follows: SFFV-[TF sequence]-WPRE-[Barcode sequence].
How to cite: SFFV-ARNTL2-Brd 393 was a gift from Filipe Pereira (Addgene plasmid # 219317 ; http://n2t.net/addgene:219317 ; RRID:Addgene_219317)
