>Addgene plasmid #219317 | SFFV-ARNTL2-Brd 393 | depositor partial sequence | sequence record 428431 | TF ORF
ATGGCGGCGGAAGAGGAGGCTGCGGCGGGAGGTGAGGTTGCCGGTGGCGAGGCGACGGCCCCAGGTAAAG
TGTTGAGAGAGGAGAACCAGTGCATTGCTCCTGTGGTTTCCAGCCGCGTGAGTCCAGGGACAAGACCAAC
AGCTATGGGGTCTTTCAGCTCACACATGACAGAGTTTCCACGAAAACGCAAAGGAAGTGATTCAGACCCA
TCCCAAGAAGCTCATAGCCAAACTGAAAAGCGGAGGAGAGATAAAATGAATAACCTGATTGAAGAACTGT
CTGCAATGATCCCTCAGTGCAACCCCATGGCGCGTAAACTGGACAAACTTACAGTTTTAAGAATGGCTGT
TCAACACTTGAGATCTTTAAAAGGCTTGACAAATTCTTATGTGGGAAGTAATTATAGACCATCATTTCTT
CAGGATAATGAGCTCAGACATTTAATCCTTAAGACTGCAGAAGGCTTCTTATTTGTGGTTGGATGTGAAA
GAGGAAAAATTCTCTTCGTTTCTAAGTCAGTCTCCAAAATACTTAATTATGATCAGGCTAGTTTGACTGG
ACAAAGCTTATTTGACTTCTTACATCCAAAAGATGTTGCCAAAGTAAAGGAACAACTTTCTTCTTTTGAT
ATTTCACCAAGAGAAAAGCTAATAGATGCCAAAACTGGTTTGCAAGTTCACAGTAATCTCCACGCTGGAA
GGACACGTGTGTATTCTGGCTCAAGACGATCTTTTTTCTGTCGGATAAAGAGTTGTAAAATCTCTGTCAA
AGAAGAGCATGGATGCTTACCCAACTCAAAGAAGAAAGAGCACAGAAAATTCTATACTATCCATTGCACT
GGTTACTTGAGAAGCTGGCCTCCAAATATTGTTGGAATGGAAGAAGAAAGGAACAGTAAGAAAGACAACA
GTAATTTTACCTGCCTTGTGGCCATTGGAAGATTACAGCCATATATTGTTCCACAGAACAGTGGAGAGAT
TAATGTGAAACCAACTGAATTTATAACCCGGTTTGCAGTGAATGGAAAATTTGTCTATGTAGATCAAAGG
GCAACAGCGATTTTAGGATATCTGCCTCAGGAACTTTTGGGAACTTCTTGTTATGAATATTTTCATCAAG
ATGACCACAATAATTTGACTGACAAGCACAAAGCAGTTCTACAGAGTAAGGAGAAAATACTTACAGATTC
CTACAAATTCAGAGCAAAAGATGGCTCTTTTGTAACTTTAAAAAGCCAATGGTTTAGTTTCACAAATCCT
TGGACAAAAGAACTGGAATATATTGTATCTGTCAACACTTTAGTTTTGGGACATAGTGAGCCTGGAGAAG
CATCATTTTTACCTTGTAGCTCTCAATCATCAGAAGAATCCTCTAGACAGTCCTGTATGAGTGTACCTGG
AATGTCTACTGGAACAGTACTTGGTGCTGGTAGTATTGGAACAGATATTGCAAATGAAATTCTGGATTTA
CAGAGGTTACAGTCTTCTTCATACCTTGATGATTCGAGTCCAACAGGTTTAATGAAAGATACTCATACTG
TAAACTGCAGGAGTATGTCAAATAAGGAGTTGTTTCCACCAAGTCCTTCTGAAATGGGGGAGCTAGAGGC
TACCAGGCAAAACCAGAGTACTGTTGCTGTCCACAGCCATGAGCCACTCCTCAGTGATGGTGCACAGTTG
GATTTCGATGCCCTATGTGACAATGATGACACAGCCATGGCTGCATTTATGAATTACTTAGAAGCAGAGG
GGGGCCTGGGAGACCCTGGGGACTTCAGTGACATCCAGTGGACCCTCTAG
