>Addgene plasmid #219317 | SFFV-ARNTL2-Brd 393 | depositor partial sequence | sequence record 428432 | Barcode sequence
TGTACAGGCTATTCAGCGCT
